Addgene plasmid #14443: p5064 pcDNA3.1/V5-His-TOPO hBrd4 (1-461)
Depositing lab: Peter Howley. Depositing organization: Harvard Medical School. Publication: Interaction of the bovine papillomavirus E2 protein with Brd4 tethers the viral DNA to host mitotic chromosomes. You J, Croyle JL, Nishimura A, Ozato K, Howley PM. Cell. 2004 Apr 30. 117(3):349-60. 10.1016/S0092-8674(04)00402-7 PubMed 15109495.
Backbone
  Vector backbone: pcDNA3.1 / V5-His-TOPO
  Backbone manufacturer: Invitrogen
  Backbone size w/o insert (bp): 5500
  Vector type: Mammalian Expression
  Selectable markers: Neomycin (select with G418)
Growth in bacteria
  Bacterial resistance: Ampicillin, 100 μg/mL
  Growth temperature: 37°C
  Growth strain: DH5alpha
  Copy number: High Copy
Gene/Insert
  Gene/Insert name: Brd4 (1-461) (alt names: Brd4; hBrd4)
  Species: H. sapiens (human)
  Insert size (bp): 1400
  Mutation: amino acids 1-461
  Entrez Gene: BRD4 (a.k.a. CAP, CDLS6, FSHRG4, HUNK1, HUNKI, MCAP)
  Cloning method: TOPO Cloning; 5′ cloning site TOPO TA cloning (unknown if destroyed); 3′ cloning site TOPO TA cloning (unknown if destroyed)
  Sequencing primers: 5′ T7
Terms and licenses: Academic/Nonprofit Terms; Industry Terms: Not Available to Industry
Depositor comments: Fragments of human Brd4 cDNA were cloned into pcDNA3.1/V5-His using PCR and TOPO TA Expression Kit (Invitrogen) for expression controlled by both a CMV promoter and a T7 promoter. These plasmids were used for in vitro transcription and translation.
How to cite: p5064 pcDNA3.1/V5-His-TOPO hBrd4 (1-461) was a gift from Peter Howley (Addgene plasmid # 14443 ; http://n2t.net/addgene:14443 ; RRID:Addgene_14443)
