[The description below was written by a language model from this plasmid's Addgene catalogue record.]
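Description:
p5064 pcDNA3.1/V5-His-TOPO hBrd4 (1-461) is a mammalian expression plasmid built on the commercial pcDNA3.1/V5-His-TOPO backbone (about 5.5 kb without insert). It carries a roughly 1.4 kb PCR-derived fragment of the human BRD4 cDNA that encodes amino acids 1-461, an N-terminal truncation of the protein. The fragment was inserted by TOPO TA cloning, and the record does not say whether the cloning junctions remain intact. The plasmid is maintained at high copy in E. coli under ampicillin selection. It also has a neomycin resistance marker, so transfected mammalian cells can be selected with G418.

According to the depositor's comments, the insert is expressed from both a CMV promoter and a T7 promoter. CMV drives strong constitutive transcription in mammalian cells. The T7 promoter allows transcription by T7 RNA polymerase in cell-free systems and also serves as the 5′ sequencing primer site. The backbone name indicates that the vector can supply a C-terminal V5 epitope and polyhistidine tag, but the record does not state whether the Brd4 fragment is fused in frame to these tags, and no feature table is available to confirm it.

This construct belongs to a series of human Brd4 fragments that the depositors used for in vitro transcription and translation. The associated study examined how the bovine papillomavirus E2 protein interacts with Brd4 to tether viral DNA to host mitotic chromosomes. Truncations of this kind are typically used to find out which regions of a protein are needed for binding to a partner.
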