>Addgene plasmid #14443 | p5064 pcDNA3.1/V5-His-TOPO hBrd4 (1-461) | addgene partial sequence | sequence record 74598 | BGH-rev 5'-TAGAAGGCACAGTCGAGG-3'
GAGGTGATGATGACCGGTACGCGTAGAATCGAGACCGAGGAGAGGGTTAGGGATAGGCTTACCTTCGAAC
CGCGGGCCCTCTAGACTCGAGCGGCCGCCACTGTGCTGGATATCTGCAGAATTGCCCTTCTAAGGCTCGT
CCGGCATCTTGGCAAAGCGCATTTCGAACACATCCTGGAGCTTGCGGGCCATGGCCACCACCTCATGGTC
AGGAGGGTTGTACTTATAGCAGTTGGAGAACATCAATCGGACGTCAGCACCAAACTCCTGAGCATCACGG
TACTCACGGGCCTCCAGTTTAGACTTGATTGTGCTCATGTCCATGGGGTGCTTGATGATGTCACAGTAGT
CGTGTAGGCCCAGTGCCTCCACGTCCACAGGCTTGTAGAAGGGCCAGGCGTAGGCGGCGTGCTTCTTGGC
AAACATCTCCTTGAGGATGCCGCTGCAGCACTTGAGCTGCTCCGAGACCTTGCTGCTCTTCTCTGGTGCT
GGGTGCTGCTGAGAGTCGGGCACGTCCTTCTTTGGAGGTTTCACAGGCCGGCTGCTCTCCCGCCGCTGGC
CCAGCTTGGTGGTCTTGGGCTCCGGGGGCAGCGAGGGTGGCTCGTGAATGGGGTCAATGGTGGTGGGGGT
GGTGGTGTCTGCTTTCCTCTTCACTCCCTTCTTTGTCTTCACAGGCTGTGGGGTGGCCGCGATGATGGGT
GGGTGGCTCTGTACGGGCTGGGGAGCTGGAGCGGGTGGGGGTTGTGGCTGGGGGGGCACTGGCGGGGGCG
TCTG
