>Addgene plasmid #14443 | p5064 pcDNA3.1/V5-His-TOPO hBrd4 (1-461) | addgene partial sequence | sequence record 76397 | CMV-F 5'-CGCAAATGGGCGGTAGGCGTG-3'
AGCTCTCTGGCTAACTAGAGAACCCACTGCTTACTGGCTTATCGAAATTAATACGACTCACTATAGGGAG
ACCCAAGCTGGCTAGTTAAGCTTGGTACCGAGCTCGGATCCACTAGTCCAGTGTGGTGGAATTGCCCTTG
ACATGTCTGCGGAGAGCGGCCCTGGGACGAGATTGAGAAATCTGCCAGTAATGGGGGATGGACTAGAAAC
TTCCCAAATGTCTACAACACAGGCCCAGGCCCAACCCCAGCCAGCCAACGCAGCCAGCACCAACCCCCCG
CCCCCAGAGACCTCCAACCCTAACAAGCCCAAGAGGCAG
[300 nt withheld, positions 320-619]
AAAATAAATGAGCTACCCACAGAAGAAACCGAGATCATGATAGTCCAGGCAAAAGGAAGAGGACGTGGGA
GGAAAGAAACAGGGACAGCAAAACCTGGCGTTTCCACGGTACCAAACACAACTCAAGCATCGACTCCTCC
GCAGACCCAGACCCCTCAGCCGAATCCTCCTCCTGTGCAGGCCACGCCTCACCCCTTCCCTGCCG
